>Addgene plasmid #114463 | PLL7.0 tgRFP LOV | addgene full sequence | sequence record 223054 | Addgene NGS Result
GTCGACGGATCGGGAGATCTCCCGATCCCCTATGGTGCACTCTCAGTACAATCTGCTCTGATGCCGCATA
GTTAAGCCAGTATCTGCTCCCTGCTTGTGTGTTGGAGGTCGCTGAGTAGTGAGCGAGCAAAATTTAAGCT
ACAACAAGGCAAGGCTTGACCGACAATTGCATGAAGAATCTGCTTAGGGTTAGGCGTTTTGCGCTGCTTC
GCGATGTACGGGCCAGATATACGCGTTGACATTGATTATTGACTAGTTATTAATAGTAATCAATTACGGG
GTCATTAGTTCATAGCCCATATATGGAGTTCCGCGTTACATAACTTACGGTAAATGGCCCGCCTGGCTGA
CCGCCCAACGACCCCCGCCCATTGACGTCAATAATTACGTATGTTCCCATAGTAACGCCAATAGGGACTT
TCCATTGACGTCAATGGGTGGAGTATTTACGGTAAACTGCCCACTTGGCAGTACATCAAGTGTATCATAT
GCCAAGTACGCCCCCTATTGACGTCAATGACGGTAAATGGCCCGCCTGGCATTATGCCCAGTACATGACC
TTATGGGACTTTCCTACTTGGCAGTACATCTACGTATTAGTCATCGCTATTACCATGGTGATGCGGTTTT
GGCAGTACATCAATGGGCGTGGATAGCGGTTTGACTCACGGGGATTTCCAAGTCTCCACCCCATTGACGT
CAATGGGAGTTTGTTTTGGCACCAAAATCAACGGGACTTTCCAAAATGTCGTAACAACTCCGCCCCATTG
ACGCAAATGGGCGGTAGGCGTGTACGGTGGGAGGTCTATATAAGCAGAGCTGGTTTAGTGAACCGTCAGA
TCCGCTAGAATTGACCGGTCGCCACCATGGTGTCTAAGGGCGAAGAGCTGATTAAGGAGAACATGCACAT
GAAGCTGTACATGGAGGGCACCGTGAACAACCACCACTTCAAGTGCACATCCGAGGGCGAAGGCAAGCCC
TACGAGGGCACCCAGACCATGAGAATCAAGGTGGTCGAGGGCGGCCCTCTCCCCTTCGCCTTCGACATCC
TGGCTACCAGCTTCATGTACGGCAGCAGAACCTTCATCAACCACACCCAGGGCATCCCCGACTTCTTTAA
GCAGTCCTTCCCTGAGGGCTTCACATGGGAGAGAGTCACCACATACGAAGACGGGGGCGTGCTGACCGCT
ACCCAGGACACCAGCCTCCAGGACGGCTGCCTCATCTACAACGTCAAGATCAGAGGGGTGAACTTCCCAT
CCAACGGCCCTGTGATGCAGAAGAAAACACTCGGCTGGGAGGCCAACACCGAGATGCTGTACCCCGCTGA
CGGCGGCCTGGAAGGCAGAACCGACATGGCCCTGAAGCTCGTGGGCGGGGGCCACCTGATCTGCAACTTC
AAGACCACATACAGATCCAAGAAACCCGCTAAGAACCTCAAGATGCCCGGCGTCTACTATGTGGACCACA
GACTGGAAAGAATCAAGGAGGCCGACAAAGAGACCTACGTCGAGCAGCACGAGGTGGCTGTGGCCAGATA
CTGCGACCTCCCTAGCAAACTGGGGCACAAACTTAATGGCATGGACGAGCTGTACAAGTCCGGACTCAGA
TCTCGAGCTCAAGCTTCGAACGAATTCGGCATTGATCTGAGCGGCCTGACCCTGCAGGCCGCCCTGGCCA
CAACACTGGAGAGGATCGAGAAGAACTTCATTATTACAGATCCTAGACTGCCCGATAACCCTATTATTTT
TGCCAGCGATAGTTTTCTGCAGCTGACAGAGTACAGCAGGGAGGAGATTTTGGGAAGGAACTGCAGATTT
CTGCAGGGGCCAGAGACAGATAGAGCCACAGTGAGGAAGATTAGAGATGCCATTGATAACCAGACTGAGG
TGACAGTGCAGCTGATTAACTACACAAAGAGCGGGAAAAAGTTTTGGAACCTGTTTCATCTGCAGCCTAT
GAGAGATCAGAAGGGAGATGTGCAGTACTTTATTGGCGTGCAGTTGGATGGAACAGAGCATGTGAGAGAT
GCCGCTGAGAGGGAGGCCGTGATGCTGATTAAGAAGACAGCCGAGGAGATTGATGAGGCCGCTAAGGAGC
TGCCCGATGCTAACCTGAGACCTGAGGATCTGTGGGCCAACCACTAAGGTCCACCGGATCAAGATAACCT
GCAGGCAATTCGTCGAGGGACCTAATAACTTCGTATAGCATACATTATACGAAGTTATACATGTTTAAGG
GTTCCGGTTCCACTAGGTACAATTCGATATCAAGCTTATCGATAATCAACCTCTGGATTACAAAATTTGT
GAAAGATTGACTGGTATTCTTAACTATGTTGCTCCTTTTACGCTATGTGGATACGCTGCTTTAATGCCTT
TGTATCATGCTATTGCTTCCCGTATGGCTTTCATTTTCTCCTCCTTGTATAAATCCTGGTTGCTGTCTCT
TTATGAGGAGTTGTGGCCCGTTGTCAGGCAACGTGGCGTGGTGTGCACTGTGTTTGCTGACGCAACCCCC
ACTGGTTGGGGCATTGCCACCACCTGTCAGCTCCTTTCCGGGACTTTCGCTTTCCCCCTCCCTATTGCCA
CGGCGGAACTCATCGCCGCCTGCCTTGCCCGCTGCTGGACAGGGGCTCGGCTGTTGGGCACTGACAATTC
CGTGGTGTTGTCGGGGAAATCATCGTCCTTTCCTTGGCTGCTCGCCTGTGTTGCCACCTGGATTCTGCGC
GGGACGTCCTTCTGCTACGTCCCTTCGGCCCTCAATCCAGCGGACCTTCCTTCCCGGCCTGCTGCCGGCT
CTGCGGCCTCTTCCGCGTCTTCGCCTTCGCCCTCAGACGAGTCGGATCTCCCTTTGGGCCGCCTCCCCGC
ATCGATACCGTCGACCTCGATCGAGACCTAGAAAAACATGGAGCAATCACAAGTAGCAATACAGCAGCTA
CCAATGCTGATTGTGCCTGGCTAGAAGCACAAGAGGAGGAGGAGGTGGGTTTTCCAGTCACACCTCAGGT
ACCTTTAAGACCAATGACTTACAAGGCAGCTGTAGATCTTAGCCACTTTTTAAAAGAAAAGGGGGGACTG
GAAGGGCTAATTCACTCCCAACGAAGACAAGATATCCTTGATCTGTGGATCTACCACACACAAGGCTACT
TCCCTGATTGGCAGAACTACACACCAGGGCCAGGGATCAGATATCCACTGACCTTTGGATGGTGCTACAA
GCTAGTACCAGTTGAGCAAGAGAAGGTAGAAGAAGCCAATGAAGGAGAGAACACCCGCTTGTTACACCCT
GTGAGCCTGCATGGGATGGATGACCCGGAGAGAGAAGTATTAGAGTGGAGGTTTGACAGCCGCCTAGCAT
TTCATCACATGGCCCGAGAGCTGCATCCGGACTGTACTGGGTCTCTCTGGTTAGACCAGATCTGAGCCTG
GGAGCTCTCTGGCTAACTAGGGAACCCACTGCTTAAGCCTCAATAAAGCTTGCCTTGAGTGCTTCAAGTA
GTGTGTGCCCGTCTGTTGTGTGACTCTGGTAACTAGAGATCCCTCAGACCCTTTTAGTCAGTGTGGAAAA
TCTCTAGCAGCATGTGAGCAAAAGGCCAGCAAAAGGCCAGGAACCGTAAAAAGGCCGCGTTGCTGGCGTT
TTTCCATAGGCTCCGCCCCCCTGACGAGCATCACAAAAATCGACGCTCAAGTCAGAGGTGGCGAAACCCG
ACAGGACTATAAAGATACCAGGCGTTTCCCCCTGGAAGCTCCCTCGTGCGCTCTCCTGTTCCGACCCTGC
CGCTTACCGGATACCTGTCCGCCTTTCTCCCTTCGGGAAGCGTGGCGCTTTCTCATAGCTCACGCTGTAG
GTATCTCAGTTCGGTGTAGGTCGTTCGCTCCAAGCTGGGCTGTGTGCACGAACCCCCCGTTCAGCCCGAC
CGCTGCGCCTTATCCGGTAACTATCGTCTTGAGTCCAACCCGGTAAGACACGACTTATCGCCACTGGCAG
CAGCCACTGGTAACAGGATTAGCAGAGCGAGGTATGTAGGCGGTGCTACAGAGTTCTTGAAGTGGTGGCC
TAACTACGGCTACACTAGAAGAACAGTATTTGGTATCTGCGCTCTGCTGAAGCCAGTTACCTTCGGAAAA
AGAGTTGGTAGCTCTTGATCCGGCAAACAAACCACCGCTGGTAGCGGTGGTTTTTTTGTTTGCAAGCAGC
AGATTACGCGCAGAAAAAAAGGATCTCAAGAAGATCCTTTGATCTTTTCTACGGGGTCTGACGCTCAGTG
GAACGAAAACTCACGTTAAGGGATTTTGGTCATGAGATTATCAAAAAGGATCTTCACCTAGATCCTTTTA
AATTAAAAATGAAGTTTTAAATCAATCTAAAGTATATATGAGTAAACTTGGTCTGACAGTTACCAATGCT
TAATCAGTGAGGCACCTATCTCAGCGATCTGTCTATTTCGTTCATCCATAGTTGCCTGACTCCCCGTCGT
GTAGATAACTACGATACGGGAGGGCTTACCATCTGGCCCCAGTGCTGCAATGATACCGCGAGACCCACGC
TCACCGGCTCCAGATTTATCAGCAATAAACCAGCCAGCCGGAAGGGCCGAGCGCAGAAGTGGTCCTGCAA
CTTTATCCGCCTCCATCCAGTCTATTAATTGTTGCCGGGAAGCTAGAGTAAGTAGTTCGCCAGTTAATAG
TTTGCGCAACGTTGTTGCCATTGCTACAGGCATCGTGGTGTCACGCTCGTCGTTTGGTATGGCTTCATTC
AGCTCCGGTTCCCAACGATCAAGGCGAGTTACATGATCCCCCATGTTGTGCAAAAAAGCGGTTAGCTCCT
TCGGTCCTCCGATCGTTGTCAGAAGTAAGTTGGCCGCAGTGTTATCACTCATGGTTATGGCAGCACTGCA
TAATTCTCTTACTGTCATGCCATCCGTAAGATGCTTTTCTGTGACTGGTGAGTACTCAACCAAGTCATTC
TGAGAATAGTGTATGCGGCGACCGAGTTGCTCTTGCCCGGCGTCAATACGGGATAATACCGCGCCACATA
GCAGAACTTTAAAAGTGCTCATCATTGGAAAACGTTCTTCGGGGCGAAAACTCTCAAGGATCTTACCGCT
GTTGAGATCCAGTTCGATGTAACCCACTCGTGCACCCAACTGATCTTCAGCATCTTTTACTTTCACCAGC
GTTTCTGGGTGAGCAAAAACAGGAAGGCAAAATGCCGCAAAAAAGGGAATAAGGGCGACACGGAAATGTT
GAATACTCATACTCTTCCTTTTTCAATATTATTGAAGCATTTATCAGGGTTATTGTCTCATGAGCGGATA
CATATTTGAATGTATTTAGAAAAATAAACAAATAGGGGTTCCGCGCACATTTCCCCGAAAAGTGCCACCT
GAC
Features (pLannotate 1.2.2; 15 found; start..end, strand, type, name):
     31..83      -  misc_feature   bom (fragment): basis of mobility region from pBR322
    238..617     +  enhancer       CMV enhancer: human cytomegalovirus immediate early enhancer
    618..821     +  promoter       CMV promoter: human cytomegalovirus (CMV) immediate early promoter
    867..1598    +  CDS            TagRFP-T: TagRFP-T is a basic (constitutively fluorescent) red fluorescent protein published in 2008, derived from Entacmaea quadricolor. It has low acid sensitivity.
   1599..1630    +  misc_feature   MCS (fragment): multiple cloning site
   1695..2012    +  CDS            miniSOG: miniSOG is a basic (constitutively fluorescent) cyan fluorescent protein published in 2011, derived from Arabidopsis thaliana. It requires the cofactor flavin for fluorescence.
   2195..2228    +  protein_bind   loxP: Cre-mediated recombination occurs in the 8-bp core sequence (GCATACAT). Cre recombinase
   2261..2284    +  misc_feature   MCS (fragment): pBluescript multiple cloning site
   2284..2870    +  misc_feature   WPRE: woodchuck hepatitis virus posttranscriptional regulatory element
   2871..2890    +  misc_feature   MCS (fragment): pBluescript multiple cloning site
   2892..3392    +  CDS            nef (fragment): NEF_HV1LA - Experimental evidence at protein level: Swiss-Prot protein existence level 1. Extracellular Nef protein targets CD4(+) T-lymphocytes for apoptosis by interacting with CXCR4 surface receptors. From Human immunodeficiency virus type 1 group M subtype B (isolate Lai) (HIV-1).
   3399..3579    +  LTR            5' LTR (truncated): truncated 5' long terminal repeat (LTR) from HIV-1
   3641..4229    -  rep_origin     ori: high-copy-number ColE1/pMB1/pBR322/pUC origin of replication
   4400..5260    -  CDS            AmpR: β-lactamase; bla; confers resistance to ampicillin, carbenicillin, and related antibiotics
   5261..5365    -  promoter       AmpR promoter: bla
