[The description below was written by a language model from this plasmid's Addgene catalogue record and pLannotate feature annotations shown in this document.]
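Description:
PLL7.0 tgRFP LOV is a mammalian expression plasmid built on the pLL7.0 lentiviral transfer backbone, carrying a red-fluorescent fusion of the LOV2 photosensory domain. It is propagated in E. coli as a high-copy plasmid through a ColE1/pUC-type origin and selected with ampicillin via the β-lactamase gene and its own promoter. The annotated sequence is about 5.4 kb and retains only remnants of the lentiviral architecture: a single truncated HIV-1 LTR, an adjacent nef-derived fragment, a WPRE and one loxP site. No upstream LTR, packaging signal or Rev response element appears in the feature table. This agrees with the depositor's comment that the plasmid lacks features needed for lentivirus production, so it should be treated as a vector for direct transfection rather than viral packaging.

Expression is driven by the human CMV immediate-early enhancer and promoter. The open reading frame begins with TagRFP-T (the "tgRFP" tag), followed by a short linker derived from a multiple cloning site and then the roughly 480 bp LOV2 insert, so the fluorescent protein sits at the N terminus of LOV2. The annotation tool labels part of this insert as miniSOG, most likely because miniSOG is itself an engineered flavin-binding LOV2 domain and the two are homologous; the catalogue entry identifies the insert as LOV2. The source species of the LOV2 domain is not stated. The insert carries three substitutions, G528A, N538E and V416I in full-length numbering. The downstream WPRE is expected to improve transcript stability and expression. The construct was deposited with work on selecting binders for photoswitchable proteins, and it serves to express and visualise LOV2 in mammalian cells.
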