Addgene plasmid #114463: PLL7.0 tgRFP LOV
Purpose: Mammalian expression of tgRFP labelled LOV2
Depositing lab: Andrew Woolley. Depositing organization: University of Toronto. Publication: Discovering Selective Binders for Photoswitchable Proteins Using Phage Display. Reis JM, Xu X, McDonald S, Woloschuk RM, Jaikaran ASI, Vizeacoumar FS, Woolley GA, Uppalapati M. ACS Synth Biol. 2018 Oct 19;7(10):2355-2364. doi: 10.1021/acssynbio.8b00123. Epub 2018 Sep 27. PubMed 30203962.
Backbone
  Vector backbone: PLL 7.0
  Vector type: Mammalian Expression
Growth in bacteria
  Bacterial resistance: Ampicillin, 100 μg/mL
  Growth temperature: 37°C
  Growth strain: NEB Stable
  Copy number: High Copy
Gene/Insert
  Gene/Insert name: LOV2
  Insert size (bp): 480
  Mutation: G401A(G528A), N411E(N538E) and V289I (V416I)
  Promoter: CMV
  Tag / fusion protein: tgRFP (N terminal on insert)
  Cloning method: Gibson Cloning
  Sequencing primers: 5′ GAGCTGTACAAGtcc
Terms and licenses: Academic/Nonprofit Terms; Industry Terms: Not Available to Industry
Depositor comments: Plasmid lacks features necessary for lentiviral production, but should be unaffected for mammalian expression of tgRFP LOV.
How to cite: PLL7.0 tgRFP LOV was a gift from Andrew Woolley (Addgene plasmid # 114463 ; http://n2t.net/addgene:114463 ; RRID:Addgene_114463)
